>Addgene plasmid #61581 | pOPINK-Cezanne (OTU, aa 53-446) | depositor full sequence | sequence record 100368 | pOPINK-Cezanne (OTU, aa 53-446) sequence 7152 bps
TGGCGAATGGG
[124 nt withheld, positions 12-135]
C
[91 nt withheld, positions 137-227]
A
[49 nt withheld, positions 229-277]
CCTTTGACGTTGGAGTCCACGTTCTTT
[37 nt withheld, positions 305-341]
ACCCTATCTCGGTCTATTCTTTTGATTTATAAGGGATTTTGCCGATTTCGGCCTATTGGTTAAAAAATGA
GCTGATTTAACAAAAATTTAACGCGAATTTTAACAAAATATTAACGTTTACAATTTCAGGTGGCACTTTT
CGGGGAAATGTGCGCGGAACCCCTATTTGTTTATTTTTCTAAATACATTCAAATATGTATCCGCTCATGA
ATTAATTCTTAGAAAAACTCATCGAGCATCAAATGAAACTGCAATTTATTCATATCAGGATTATCAATAC
CATATTTTTGAAAAAGCCGTTTCTGTAATGAAGGAGAAAACTCACCGAGGCAGTTCCATAGGATGGCAAG
ATCCTGGTATCGGTCTGCGATTCCGACTCGTCCAACATCAATACAACCTATTAATTTCCCCTCGTCAAAA
ATAAGGTTATCAAGTGAGAAATCACCATGAGTGACGACTGAATCCGGTGAGAATGGCAAAAGTTTATGCA
TTTCTTTCCAGACTTGTTCAACAGGCCAGCCATTACGCTCGTCATCAAAATCACTCGCATCAACCAAACC
GTTATTCATTCGTGATTGCGCCTGAGCGAGACGAAATACGCGATCGCTGTTAAAAGGACAATTACAAACA
GGAATCGAATGCAACCGGCGCAGGAACACTGCCAGCGCATCAACAATATTTTCACCTGAATCAGGATATT
CTTCTAATACCTGGAATGCTGTTTTCCCGGGGATCGCAGTGGTGAGTAACCATGCATCATCAGGAGTACG
GATAAAATGCTTGATGGTCGGAAGAGGCATAAATTCCGTCAGCCAGTTTAGTCTGACCATCTCATCTGTA
ACATCATTGGCAACGCTACCTTTGCCATGTTTCAGAAACAACTCTGGCGCATCGGGCTTCCCATACAATC
GATAGATTGTCGCACCTGATTGCCCGACATTATCGCGAGCCCATTTATACCCATATAAATCAGCATCCAT
GTTGGAATTTAATCGCGGCCTAGAGCAAGACGTTTCCCGTTGAATATGGCTCATAACACCCCTTGTATTA
CTGTTTATGTAAGCAGACAGTTTTATTGTTCATGACCAAAATCCCTTAACGTGAGTTTTCGTTCCACTGA
GCGTCAGACCCCGTAGAAAAGATCAAAGGATCTTCTTGAGATCCTTTTTTTCTGCGCGTAATCTGCTGCT
TGCAAACAAAAAAACCACCGCTACCAGCGGTGGTTTGTTTGCCGGATCAAGAGCTACCAACTCTTTTTCC
GAAGGTAACTGGCTTCAGCAGAGCGCAGATACCAAATACTGTCCTTCTAGTGTAGCCGTAGTTAGGCCAC
CACTTCAAGAACTCTGTAGCACCGCCTACATACCTCGCTCTGCTAATCCTGTTACCAGTGGCTGCTGCCA
GTGGCGATAAGTCGTGTCTTACCGGGTTGGACTCAAGACGATAGTTACCGGATAAGGCGCAGCGGTCGGG
CTGAACGGGGGGTTCGTGCACACAGCCCAGCTTGGAGCGAACGACCTACACCGAACTGAGATACCTACAG
CGTGAGCTATGAGAAAGCGCCACGCTTCCCGAAGGGAGAAAGGCGGACAGGTATCCGGTAAGCGGCAGGG
TCGGAACAGGAGAGCGCACGAGGGAGCTTCCAGGGGGAAACGCCTGGTATCTTTATAGTCCTGTCGGGTT
TCGCCACCTCTGACTTGAGCGTCGATTTTTGTGATGCTCGTCAGGGGGGCGGAGCCTATGGAAAAACGCC
AGCAACGCGGCCTTTTTACGGTTCCTGGCCTTTTGCTGGCCTTTTGCTCACATGTTCTTTCCTGCGTTAT
CCCCTGATTCTGTGGATAACCGTATTACCGCCTTTGAGTGAGCTGATACCGCTCGCCGCAGCCGAACGAC
CGAGCGCAGCGAGTCAGTGAGCGAGGAAGCGGAAGAGCGCCTGATGCGGTATTTTCTCCTTACGCATCTG
TGCGGTATTTCACACCGCATATATGGTGCACTCTCAGTACAATCTGCTCTGATGCCGCATAGTTAAGCCA
GTATACACTCCGCTATCGCTACGTGACTGGGTCATGGCTGCGCCCCGACACCCGCCAACACCCGCTGACG
CGCCCTGACGGGCTTGTCTGCTCCCGGCATCCGCTTACAGACAAGCTGTGACCGTCTCCGGGAGCTGCAT
GTGTCAGAGGTTTTCACCGTCATCACCGAAACGCGCGAGGCAGCTGCGGTAAAGCTCATCAGCGTGGTCG
TGAAGCGATTCACAGATGTCTGCCTGTTCATCCGCGTCCAGCTCGTTGAGTTTCTCCAGAAGCGTTAATG
TCTGGCTTCTGATAAAGCGGGCCATGTTAAGGGCGGTTTTTTCCTGTTTGGTCACTGATGCCTCCGTGTA
AGGGGGATTTCTGTTCATGGGGGTAATGATACCGATGAAACGAGAGAGGATGCTCACGATACGGGTTACT
GATGATGAACATGCCCGGTTACTGGAACGTTGTGAGGGTAAACAACTGGCGGTATGGATGCGGCGGGACC
AGAGAAAAATCACTCAGGGTCAATGCCAGCGCTTCGTTAATACAGATGTAGGTGTTCCACAGGGTAGCCA
GCAGCATCCTGCGATGCAGATCCGGAACATAATGGTGCAGGGCGCTGACTTCCGCGTTTCCAGACTTTAC
GAAACACGGAAACCGAAGACCATTCATGTTGTTGCTCAGGTCGCAGACGTTTTGCAGCAGCAGTCGCTTC
ACGTTCGCTCGCGTATCGGTGATTCATTCTGCTAACCAGTAAGGCAACCCCGCCAGCCTAGCCGGGTCCT
CAACGACAGGAGCACGATCATGCGCACCCGTGGGGCCGCCATGCCGGCGATAATGGCCTGCTTCTCGCCG
AAACGTTTGGTGGCGGGACCAGTGACGAAGGCTTGAGCGAGGGCGTGCAAGATTCCGAATACCGCAAGCG
ACAGGCCGATCATCGTCGCGCTCCAGCGAAAGCGGTCCTCGCCGAAAATGACCCAGAGCGCTGCCGGCAC
CTGTCCTACGAGTTGCATGATAAAGAAGACAGTCATAAGTGCGGCGACGATAGTCATGCCCCGCGCCCAC
CGGAAGGAGCTGACTGGGTTGAAGGCTCTCAAGGGCATCGGTCGAGATCCCGGTGCCTAATGAGTGAGCT
AACTTACATTAATTGCGTTGCGCTCACTGCCCGCTTTCCAGTCGGGAAACCTGTCGTGCCAGCTGCATTA
ATGAATCGGCCAACGCGCGGGGAGAGGCGGTTTGCGTATTGGGCGCCAGGGTGGTTTTTCTTTTCACCAG
TGAGACGGGCAACAGCTGATTGCCCTTCACCGCCTGGCCCTGAGAGAGTTGCAGCAAGCGGTCCACGCTG
GTTTGCCCCAGCAGGCGAAAATCCTGTTTGATGGTGGTTAACGGCGGGATATAACATGAGCTGTCTTCGG
TATCGTCGTATCCCACTACCGAGATATCCGCACCAACGCGCAGCCCGGACTCGGTAATGGCGCGCATTGC
GCCCAGCGCCATCTGATCGTTGGCAACCAGCATCGCAGTGGGAACGATGCCCTCATTCAGCATTTGCATG
GTTTGTTGAAAACCGGACATGGCACTCCAGTCGCCTTCCCGTTCCGCTATCGGCTGAATTTGATTGCGAG
TGAGATATTTATGCCAGCCAGCCAGACGCAGACGCGCCGAGACAGAACTTAATGGGCCCGCTAACAGCGC
GATTTGCTGGTGACCCAATGCGACCAGATGCTCCACGCCCAGTCGCGTACCGTCTTCATGGGAGAAAATA
ATACTGTTGATGGGTGTCTGGTCAGAGACATCAAGAAATAACGCCGGAACATTAGTGCAGGCAGCTTCCA
CAGCAATGGCATCCTGGTCATCCAGCGGATAGTTAATGATCAGCCCACTGACGCGTTGCGCGAGAAGATT
GTGCACCGCCGCTTTACAGGCTTCGACGCCGCTTCGTTCTACCATCGACACCACCACGCTGGCACCCAGT
TGATCGGCGCGAGATTTAATCGCCGCGACAATTTGCGACGGCGCGTGCAGGGCCAGACTGGAGGTGGCAA
CGCCAATCAGCAACGACTGTTTGCCCGCCAGTTGTTGTGCCACGCGGTTGGGAATGTAATTCAGCTCCGC
CATCGCCGCTTCCACTTTTTCCCGCGTTTTCGCAGAAACGTGGCTGGCCTGGTTCACCACGCGGGAAACG
GTCTGATAAGAGACACCGGCATACTCTGCGACATCGTATAACGTTACTGGTTTCACATTCACCACCCTGA
ATTGACTCTCTTCCGGGCGCTATCATGCCATACCGCGAAAGGTTTTGCGCCATTCGATGGTGTCCGGGAT
CTCGACGCTCTCCCTTATGCGACTCCTGCATTAGGAAGCAGCCCAGTAGTAGGTTGAGGCCGTTGAGCAC
CGCCGCCGCAAGGAATGGTGCATGCAAGGAGATGGCGCCCAACAGTCCCCCGGCCACGGGGCCTGCCACC
ATACCCACGCCGAAACAAGCGCTCATGAGCCCGAAGTGGCGAGCCCGATCTTCCCCATCGGTGATGTCGG
CGATATAGGCGCCAGCAACCGCACCTGTGGCGCCGGTGATGCCGGCCACGATGCGTCCGGCGTAGAGGAT
CGAGATCTCGATCCCGCGAAATTAATACGACTCACTATAGGGGAATTGTGAGCGGATAACAATTCCCCTC
TAGAAATAATTTTGTTTAACTTTAAGAAGGAGATATACCATGGCACATCACCATCACCATCACATGTCCC
CTATACTAGGTTATTGGAAAATTAAGGGCCTTGTGCAACCCACTCGACTTCTTTTGGAATATCTTGAAGA
AAAATATGAAGAGCATTTGTATGAGCGCGATGAAGGTGATAAATGGCGAAACAAAAAGTTTGAATTGGGT
TTGGAGTTTCCCAATCTTCCTTATTATATTGATGGTGATGTTAAATTAACACAGTCTATGGCCATCATAC
GTTATATAGCTGACAAGCACAACATGTTGGGTGGTTGTCCAAAAGAGCGTGCAGAGATTTCAATGCTTGA
AGGAGCGGTTTTGGATATTAGATACGGTGTTTCGAGAATTGCATATAGTAAAGACTTTGAAACTCTCAAA
GTTGATTTTCTTAGCAAGCTACCTGAAATGCTGAAAATGTTCGAAGATCGTTTATGTCATAAAACATATT
TAAATGGTGATCATGTAACCCATCCTGACTTCATGTTGTATGACGCTCTTGATGTTGTTTTATACATGGA
CCCAATGTGCCTGGATGCGTTCCCAAAATTAGTTTGTTTTAAAAAACGTATTGAAGCTATCCCACAAATT
GATAAGTACTTGAAATCCAGCAAGTATATAGCATGGCCTTTGCAGGGCTGGCAAGCCACGTTTGGTGGTG
GCGACCATCCTCCAAAATCGGATCTGAGCAGCGGTCTGGAAGTTCTGTTTCAGGGCCCGCCCCCATCCTT
TAGTGAGGGGAGTGGTGGCTCCAGGACCCCTGAAAAAGGGTTTTCTGACAGAGAGCCTACTCGCCCTCCC
CGACCCATCCTCCAGCGGCAGGATGACATCGTTCAAGAAAAACGCCTGTCTAGGGGCATCTCCCACGCCA
GCTCCAGCATTGTTTCCCTGGCCCGGTCCCATGTCTCCTCCAATGGTGGGGGTGGGGGGAGCAATGAGCA
CCCCCTGGAAATGCCCATCTGTGCCTTCCAGCTTCCAGATCTCACTGTATACAATGAAGACTTCCGCAGC
TTCATAGAGAGAGACCTCATTGAGCAGTCCATGCTGGTTGCCTTGGAACAGGCAGGGCGTTTGAACTGGT
GGGTGAGTGTGGATCCCACCTCTCAGAGGCTGCTTCCTTTGGCAACTACTGGAGATGGGAACTGCCTCCT
GCATGCAGCCTCCCTTGGAATGTGGGGTTTCCATGATCGGGACTTGATGCTGCGGAAAGCTTTGTATGCA
CTGATGGAGAAGGGAGTTGAGAAGGAAGCGTTGAAAAGGCGCTGGAGGTGGCAGCAGACACAGCAGAATA
AAGAGTCAGGGCTGGTATACACAGAAGATGAATGGCAGAAGGAGTGGAATGAACTGATCAAGCTTGCCTC
AAGTGAACCCCGAATGCATCTAGGTACCAATGGAGCCAACTGTGGTGGGGTGGAGAGTTCTGAGGAGCCT
GTATATGAGAGCCTTGAAGAGTTTCACGTCTTTGTCCTTGCTCATGTGCTTAGGAGGCCCATAGTCGTCG
TGGCAGACACCATGCTGAGGGACTCCGGAGGGGAAGCATTTGCCCCTATTCCCTTTGGAGGAATCTATCT
GCCTTTGGAGGTCCCAGCCAGCCAGTGTCACCGCTCCCCTCTGGTGCTCGCCTATGATCAGGCCCACTTT
TCTGCACTCGTGTCCATGGAGCAGAAGGAGAATACCAAGGAACAAGCTGTGATCCCACTTACAGATTCAG
AGTATAAGCTGCTGCCCTTGCACTTTGCTGTGGACCCTGGAAAGGGCTGGGAGTGGGGCAAAGATGATAG
TGACAATGTCCGATTGGCCAGTGTAATTCTGTCCCTAGAGGTCAAATTGCATCTGCTGCATAGCTACATG
AATGTGAAGTGGATCCCACTGTCCTCTGATGCACAGGCTCCTCTGGCCCAGTAAAGCTTTCTAGACCATT
TAAACACCACCACCACCACCACTGAGATCCGGCTGCTAACAAAGCCCGAAAGGAAGCTGAGTTGGCTGCT
GCCACCGCTGAGCAATAACTAGCATAACCCCTTGGGGCCTCTAAACGGGTCTTGAGGGGTTTTTTGCTGA
AAGGAGGAACTATATCCGGAT
Features (pLannotate 1.2.2; 21 found; start..end, strand, type, name):
     12..467     +  rep_origin     f1 ori (sequence partly withheld): f1 bacteriophage origin of replication; arrow indicates direction of (+) strand synthesis
    494..551     +  promoter       AmpR promoter (fragment): bla
    560..1375    -  CDS            KanR: aminoglycoside phosphotransferase; aph(3')-Ia; confers resistance to kanamycin in bacteria or G418 (Geneticin®) in eukaryotes
   1497..2085    +  rep_origin     ori: high-copy-number ColE1/pMB1/pBR322/pUC origin of replication
   2271..2413    -  misc_feature   bom: basis of mobility region from pBR322
   2515..2706    -  CDS            rop: Rop protein, which maintains plasmids at low copy number; rop
   2723..3103    +  CDS            YPB1_ECOLX: Protein predicted: Swiss-Prot protein existence level 4. From Escherichia coli.
   3175..3466    -  CDS            TcR (fragment): tetracycline efflux protein; tet; confers resistance to tetracycline
   3481..3502    -  protein_bind   CAP binding site: CAP binding activates transcription in the presence of cAMP. E. coli catabolite activator protein
   3515..4597    -  CDS            lacI: lac repressor; lacI; The lac repressor binds to the lac operator to inhibit transcription in E. coli. This inhibition can be relieved by adding lactose or isopropyl-β-D-thiogalactopyranoside (IPTG).
   4598..4675    -  promoter       lacI promoter: lacI
   4683..4962    -  CDS            TcR (fragment): tetracycline efflux protein; tet; confers resistance to tetracycline
   4984..5002    +  promoter       T7 promoter: promoter for bacteriophage T7 RNA polymerase
   5003..5027    +  protein_bind   lac operator: The lac repressor binds to the lac operator to inhibit transcription in E. coli. This inhibition can be relieved by adding lactose or isopropyl-β-D-thiogalactopyranoside (IPTG). lac repressor encoded by lacI
   5042..5064    +  RBS            RBS: efficient ribosome binding site from bacteriophage T7 gene 10 (Olins and Rangwala, 1989)
   5077..5094    +  CDS            7xHis (fragment): 6xHis affinity tag
   5095..5748    +  CDS            GST26_SCHJA: Experimental evidence at protein level: Swiss-Prot protein existence level 1. GST isoenzymes appear to play a central role in the parasite detoxification system. Other functions are also suspected including a role in increasing the solubility of haematin in the parasite gut. From Schistosoma japonicum (Blood fluke).
   5791..6972    +  CDS            OTUD7B (fragment): OTU7B_HUMAN - Also known as ZA20D1. Experimental evidence at protein level: Swiss-Prot protein existence level 1. Negative regulator of the non-canonical NF-kappa-B pathway that acts by mediating deubiquitination of TRAF3, an inhibitor of the NF-kappa-B pathway, thereby acting as a negative regulator of B-cell responses. In response to non-canonical NF-kappa-B stimuli, deubiquitinates 'Lys-48'-linked polyubiquitin chains of TRAF3, preventing TRAF3 proteolysis and over-activation of non-canonical NF- kappa-B. Negatively regulates mucosal immunity against infections (By similarity). Deubiquitina
   6996..7013    +  CDS            9xHis (fragment): 9xHis affinity tag
   7023..7072    +  CDS            SET1 (fragment): solubility-enhancement tag derived from T7 phage gene 10B
   7080..7127    +  terminator     T7 terminator: transcription terminator for bacteriophage T7 RNA polymerase
