[The description below was written by a language model from this plasmid's Addgene catalogue record and pLannotate feature annotations shown in this document.]
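Description:
pOPINK-Cezanne (OTU, aa 53-446) is a 7,152 bp bacterial expression plasmid built on the pOPINK backbone for producing the catalytic OTU domain of the human deubiquitinase Cezanne (OTUD7B) in E. coli. It is selected with kanamycin through an aph(3')-Ia KanR gene. It replicates from a ColE1/pMB1-type origin accompanied by the pBR322 bom region and the rop gene, which generally moderates copy number; the catalogue lists copy number as unknown. An f1 origin is also present, along with tetracycline-resistance gene fragments that appear to be nonfunctional backbone remnants.

The expression cassette is a standard T7/lac arrangement. A T7 promoter is followed directly by a lac operator and the phage T7 gene 10 ribosome binding site, and a plasmid-borne lacI gene supplies repressor. Transcription therefore depends on T7 RNA polymerase from the host and can be induced with IPTG. The open reading frame begins with a His6 tag fused to Schistosoma japonicum GST. According to the catalogue, a 3C protease cleavage site sits between GST and the 1,182 bp Cezanne fragment, allowing removal of the tags after affinity purification; the feature table does not annotate this site separately. The insert lacks residues 1-52 and 447-843 of the full-length protein. Downstream of the insert, the annotation detects a His-tag fragment and a short solubility-tag fragment ahead of the T7 terminator. The catalogue lists only the N-terminal tag, so these are probably untranslated vector sequence, though the record does not confirm this.

The associated work concerns the linkage specificity of OTU deubiquitinases and ubiquitin chain restriction analysis, which suggests the recombinant enzyme is used as a linkage-selective reagent for probing ubiquitin chain types.
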