Addgene plasmid #61581: pOPINK-Cezanne (OTU, aa 53-446)
Purpose: Expresses human Cezanne (OTU domain) in E. coli.
Depositing lab: David Komander. Depositing organization: MRC Laboratory of Molecular Biology. Publication: OTU Deubiquitinases Reveal Mechanisms of Linkage Specificity and Enable Ubiquitin Chain Restriction Analysis. Mevissen TE, Hospenthal MK, Geurink PP, Elliott PR, Akutsu M, Arnaudo N, Ekkebus R, Kulathu Y, Wauer T, El Oualid F, Freund SM, Ovaa H, Komander D. Cell. 2013 Jul 3;154(1):169-84. doi: 10.1016/j.cell.2013.05.046. PubMed 23827681.
Backbone
  Vector backbone: pOPINK
  Backbone manufacturer: OPPF-UK
  Backbone size w/o insert (bp): 6299
  Total vector size (bp): 7152
  Vector type: Bacterial Expression
Growth in bacteria
  Bacterial resistance: Kanamycin, 50 μg/mL
  Growth temperature: 37°C
  Growth strain: DH5alpha
  Copy number: Unknown
Gene/Insert
  Gene/Insert name: Cezanne (alt name: OTUD7B)
  Species: H. sapiens (human)
  Insert size (bp): 1182
  Mutation: Deleted aa 1-52 and aa 447-843.
  GenBank ID: NM_020205.3
  Entrez Gene: OTUD7B (a.k.a. CEZANNE, ZA20D1)
  Promoter: T7
  Tag / fusion protein: His6-GST-3C (N terminal on backbone)
  Cloning method: Restriction Enzyme; 5′ cloning site KpnI (destroyed during cloning); 3′ cloning site HindIII (not destroyed)
  Sequencing primers: 5′ pGEX 5’; 3′ T7 Terminal
Terms and licenses: Academic/Nonprofit Terms; Industry Terms: Not Available to Industry
Depositor comments: Hospenthal MK, Mevissen TET, Komander D. Nature Protoc. 2015 Jan 29;10:349-361. doi:10.1038/nprot.2015.018
How to cite: pOPINK-Cezanne (OTU, aa 53-446) was a gift from David Komander (Addgene plasmid # 61581 ; http://n2t.net/addgene:61581 ; RRID:Addgene_61581)
