>Addgene plasmid #61581 | pOPINK-Cezanne (OTU, aa 53-446) | addgene partial sequence | sequence record 101856 | T7 5'-TAATACGACTCACTATAGGG-3'
TTTTGTTTAACTTTAAGAAGGAGATATACCATGGCACATCACCATCACCATCACATGTCCCCTATACTAG
GTTATTGGAAAATTAAGGGCCTTGTGCAACCCACTCGACTTCTTTTGGAATATCTTGAAGAAAAATATGA
AGAGCATTTGTATGAGCGCGATGAAGGTGATAAATGGCGAAACAAAAAGTTTGAATTGGGTTTGGAGTTT
CCCAATCTTCCTTATTATATTGATGGTGATGTTAAATTAACACAGTCTATGGCCATCATACGTTATATAG
CTGACAAGCACAACATGTTGGGTGGTTGTCCAAAAGAGCGTGCAGAGATTTCAATGCTTGAAGGAGCGGT
TTTGGATATTAGATACGGTGTTTCGAGAATTGCATATAGTAAAGACTTTGAAACTCTCAAAGTTGATTTT
CTTAGCAAGCTACCTGAAATGCTGAAAATGTTCGAAGATCGTTTATGTCATAAAACATATTTAAATGGTG
ATCATGTAACCCATCCTGACTTCATGTTGTATGACGCTCTTGATGTTGTTTTATACATGGACCCAATGTG
CCTGGATGCGTTCCCAAAATTAGTTTGTTTTAAAAAACGTATTGAAGCTATCCCACAAATTGATAAGTAC
TTGAAATCCAGCAAGTATATAGCATGGCCTTTGCAGGGCTGGCAAGCCACGTTTGGTGGTGGCGACCATC
CTCCAAAATCGGATCTGAGCAGCGGTCTGGAAGTTCTGTTTCAGGGCCCGCCCCCATCCTTTAGTGAGGG
GAGTGGTGGCTCCAGGA
