>Addgene plasmid #61581 | pOPINK-Cezanne (OTU, aa 53-446) | addgene partial sequence | sequence record 101857 | T7term 5'-GCTAGTTATTGCTCAGCGG-3'
TCCTGCATGCAGCCTCCCTTGGAATGTGGGGTTTCCATGATCGGGACTTGATGCTGCGGAAAGCTTTGTA
TGCACTGATGGAGAAGGGAGTTGAGAAGGAAGCGTTGAAAAGGCGCTGGAGGTGGCAGCAGACACAGCAG
AATAAAGAGTCAGGGCTGGTATACACAGAAGATGAATGGCAGAAGGAGTGGAATGAACTGATCAAGCTTG
CCTCAAGTGAACCCCGAATGCATCTAGGTACCAATGGAGCCAACTGTGGTGGGGTGGAGAGTTCTGAGGA
GCCTGTATATGAGAGCCTTGAAGAGTTTCACGTCTTTGTCCTTGCTCATGTGCTTAGGAGGCCCATAGTC
GTCGTGGCAGACACCATGCTGAGGGACTCCGGAGGGGAAGCATTTGCCCCTATTCCCTTTGGAGGAATCT
ATCTGCCTTTGGAGGTCCCAGCCAGCCAGTGTCACCGCTCCCCTCTGGTGCTCGCCTATGATCAGGCCCA
CTTTTCTGCACTCGTGTCCATGGAGCAGAAGGAGAATACCAAGGAACAAGCTGTGATCCCACTTACAGAT
TCAGAGTATAAGCTGCTGCCCTTGCACTTTGCTGTGGACCCTGGAAAGGGCTGGGAGTGGGGCAAAGATG
ATAGTGACAATGTCCGATTGGCCAGTGTAATTCTGTCCCTAGAGGTCAAATTGCATCTGCTGCATAGCTA
CATGAATGTGAAGTGGATCCCACTGTCCTCTGATGCACAGGCTCCTCTGGCCCAGTAAAGCTTTCTAGAC
CATTTAAACACCACCACCACCACCACTGAGATCCGGCTGCTAAC
